Addgene plasmid #152937: pGBW-m4133733
Purpose: Mammalian expression plasmid for SARS-CoV-2 M (membrane)
Depositing lab: Ginkgo Bioworks & Benjie Chen. Depositing organization: Ginkgo Bioworks.
Backbone
  Vector backbone: pTwist_CMV_Puro_6
  Backbone size w/o insert (bp): 6080
  Vector type: Mammalian Expression
  Selectable markers: Puromycin
Growth in bacteria
  Bacterial resistance: Ampicillin, 100 μg/mL
  Growth temperature: 37°C
  Growth strain: DH5alpha
  Copy number: High Copy
Gene/Insert
  Gene/Insert name: SARS-CoV-2 M (membrane) (alt names: membrane glycoprotein; M protein)
  Species: Severe acute respiratory syndrome coronavirus 2
  Insert size (bp): 662
  Mutation: wt
  Entrez Gene: M (a.k.a. GU280_gp05)
  Promoter: CMV
  Tag / fusion protein: Cleavable TEV;S-tag (C terminal on backbone)
  Cloning method: Unknown
Resource information
  A portion of this plasmid was derived from a plasmid made by: GinkgoBioworks
Depositor comments: NCBI reference sequence: YP_009724393.1
How to cite: pGBW-m4133733 was a gift from Ginkgo Bioworks & Benjie Chen (Addgene plasmid # 152937 ; http://n2t.net/addgene:152937 ; RRID:Addgene_152937)
