[The description below was written by a language model from this plasmid's Addgene catalogue record and pLannotate feature annotations shown in this document.]
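Description:
pGBW-m4133733 is a mammalian expression plasmid carrying the wild-type membrane (M) glycoprotein of SARS-CoV-2, built on the pTwist_CMV_Puro_6 backbone. It is propagated in E. coli as a high-copy plasmid through a ColE1/pUC-type origin and selected with ampicillin via a full-length β-lactamase gene. A short additional β-lactamase fragment is also annotated and appears to be a backbone remnant. The full sequence record is about 6.8 kb, consistent with the stated backbone plus a roughly 660 bp insert.

The M coding sequence sits just downstream of a CMV immediate-early enhancer and promoter region. The annotation software resolves this region as the enhancer plus small or truncated promoter matches, whereas the catalogue simply lists the promoter as CMV. The catalogue describes a C-terminal, backbone-encoded TEV-cleavable S-tag, which would allow affinity capture or detection of the protein and later removal of the tag. These tag elements are not individually annotated in the feature table, although there is unannotated space between the end of the M ORF and the SV40 polyadenylation signal annotated just downstream. A separate cassette places a puromycin N-acetyltransferase gene under the human ubiquitin C promoter with a synthetic poly(A) signal, allowing selection of transfected or stably expressing mammalian cells. β-globin insulator elements, together with bacterial rrnG and T7 terminators and further synthetic poly(A) signals, flank the units and probably limit transcriptional read-through between them.

M is a viral envelope component central to virion morphogenesis and assembly. This plasmid suits expression of tagged M in mammalian cells for localisation, interaction or purification studies.
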