Features (pLannotate 1.2.2; 19 found; start..end, strand, type, name):
      5..670     +  CDS            VME1_SARS2: Experimental evidence at protein level: Swiss-Prot protein existence level 1. Component of the viral envelope that plays a central role in virus morphogenesis and assembly via its interactions with other viral proteins (By similarity). Regulates the localization of S protein at cis-Golgi, the place of virus budding (PubMed:33229438). May act by binding cytoplasmic c-terminus of S (PubMed:33229438). From Severe acute respiratory syndrome coronavirus 2 (2019-nCoV) (SARS-CoV-2).
    789..910     -  polyA_signal   SV40 poly(A) signal: SV40 polyadenylation signal
    933..1002    -  CDS            large T antigen (fragment): large T antigen from SV40 (simian virus 40)
   1025..1071    +  terminator     T7 terminator: transcription terminator for bacteriophage T7 RNA polymerase
   1101..1237    +  terminator     rrnG terminator: transcription terminator from the E. coli ribosomal RNA rrnG operon (Albrechtsen et al., 1991)
   1282..1353    +  misc_feature   3' β-globin insulator: insulator downstream of the human β-globin locus (Farrell et al., 2002)
   1579..2167    -  rep_origin     ori: high-copy-number ColE1/pMB1/pBR322/pUC origin of replication
   2339..2403    -  CDS            bla(M) (fragment): β-lactamase lacking the signal sequence; bla(M); allows cytosolic expression of β-lactamase
   2667..3876    +  promoter       UbC promoter: human ubiquitin C promoter
   3880..4477    +  CDS            PuroR (fragment): puromycin N-acetyltransferase; pac from Streptomyces; confers resistance to puromycin
   4506..4554    +  polyA_signal   poly(A) signal: synthetic polyadenylation signal
   4820..5680    +  CDS            AmpR: β-lactamase; bla; confers resistance to ampicillin, carbenicillin, and related antibiotics
   5693..5829    +  terminator     rrnG terminator: transcription terminator from the E. coli ribosomal RNA rrnG operon (Albrechtsen et al., 1991)
   5974..6045    +  misc_feature   5' β-globin insulator: insulator upstream of the human β-globin locus (Farrell et al., 2002)
   6050..6096    -  terminator     T7 terminator: transcription terminator for bacteriophage T7 RNA polymerase
   6114..6162    -  polyA_signal   poly(A) signal: synthetic polyadenylation signal
   6243..6546    +  enhancer       CMV enhancer: human cytomegalovirus immediate early enhancer
   6619..6636    -  promoter       CMV promoter (fragment): human cytomegalovirus (CMV) immediate early promoter
   6699..6750    +  promoter       CMVd2 promoter: truncated human cytomegalovirus (CMV) immediate early promoter that yields moderately reduced expression relative to the full-length promoter
>Addgene plasmid #152937 | pGBW-m4133733 | depositor full sequence | sequence record 295949 | Full Sequence
CACCATGGCAGATTCCAACGGTACTATTACCGTTGAAGAGCTTAAAAAGCTCCTTGAACAATGGAACCTA
GTAATAGGTTTCCTATTCCTTACATGGATTTGTCTTCTACAATTTGCCTATGCCAACAGGAATAGGTTTT
TGTATATAATTAAGTTAATTTTCCTCTGGCTGTTATGGCCAGTAACTTTAGCTTGTTTTGTGCTTGCTGC
TGTTTACAGAATAAATTGGATCACCGGTGGAATTGCTATCGCAATGGCTTGTCTTGTAGGCTTGATGTGG
CTCAGCTACTTCATTGCTTCTTTCAGACTGTTTGCGCGTACGCGTTCCATGTGGTCATTCAATCCAGAAA
CTAACATTCTTCTCAACGTGCCACTCCATGGCACTATTCTGACCAGACCGCTTCTAGAAAGTGAACTCGT
AATCGGAGCTGTGATCCTTCGTGGACATCTTCGTATTGCTGGACACCATCTAGGACGCTGTGACATCAAG
GACCTGCCTAAAGAAATCACTGTTGCTACATCACGAACGCTTTCTTATTACAAATTGGGAGCTTCGCAGC
GTGTAGCAGGTGACTCAGGTTTTGCTGCATACAGTCGCTACAGGATTGGCAACTATAAATTAAACACAGA
CCATTCCAGTAGCAGTGACAATATTGCTTTGCTTGTACAGGAAAACCTTTACTTTCAGTCGAAAGAAACC
GCGGCAGCTAAGTTCGAGAGGCAGCACATGGACAGTTAAGCTAGCTTGACTGACTGAGATACAGCGTACC
TTCAGCTCACAGACATGATAAGATACATTGATGAGTTTGGACAAACCACAACTAGAATGCAGTGAAAAAA
ATGCTTTATTTGTGAAATTTGTGATGCTATTGCTTTATTTGTAACCATTATAAGCTGCAATAAACAAGTT
AACAACAACAATTGCATTCATTTTATGTTTCAGGTTCAGGGGGAGGTGTGGGAGGTTTTTTAAAGCAAGT
AAAACCTCTACAAATGTGGTATTGGCCCATCTCTATCGGTATCGTAGCATAACCCCTTGGGGCCTCTAAA
CGGGTCTTGAGGGGTTTTTTGTGCCCCTCGGGCCGGATTGCTATCTACCGGCATTGGCGCAGAAAAAAAT
GCCTGATGCGACGCTGCGCGTCTTATACTCCCACATATGCCAGATTCAGCAACGGATACGGCTTCCCCAA
CTTGCCCACTTCCATACGTGTCCTCCTTACCAGAAATTTATCCTTAAGGTCGTCAGCTATCCTGCAGGCG
ATCTCTCGATTTCGATCAAGACATTCCTTTAATGGTCTTTTCTGGACACCACTAGGGGTCAGAAGTAGTT
CATCAAACTTTCTTCCCTCCCTAATCTCATTGGTTACCTTGGGCTATCGAAACTTAATTAACCAGTCAAG
TCAGCTACTTGGCGAGATCGACTTGTCTGGGTTTCGACTACGCTCAGAATTGCGTCAGTCAAGTTCGATC
TGGTCCTTGCTATTGCACCCGTTCTCCGATTACGAGTTTCATTTAAATCATGTGAGCAAAAGGCCAGCAA
AAGGCCAGGAACCGTAAAAAGGCCGCGTTGCTGGCGTTTTTCCATAGGCTCCGCCCCCCTGACGAGCATC
ACAAAAATCGACGCTCAAGTCAGAGGTGGCGAAACCCGACAGGACTATAAAGATACCAGGCGTTTCCCCC
TGGAAGCTCCCTCGTGCGCTCTCCTGTTCCGACCCTGCCGCTTACCGGATACCTGTCCGCCTTTCTCCCT
TCGGGAAGCGTGGCGCTTTCTCATAGCTCACGCTGTAGGTATCTCAGTTCGGTGTAGGTCGTTCGCTCCA
AGCTGGGCTGTGTGCACGAACCCCCCGTTCAGCCCGACCGCTGCGCCTTATCCGGTAACTATCGTCTTGA
GTCCAACCCGGTAAGACACGACTTATCGCCACTGGCAGCAGCCACTGGTAACAGGATTAGCAGAGCGAGG
TATGTAGGCGGTGCTACAGAGTTCTTGAAGTGGTGGCCTAACTACGGCTACACTAGAAGAACAGTATTTG
GTATCTGCGCTCTGCTGAAGCCAGTTACCTTCGGAAAAAGAGTTGGTAGCTCTTGATCCGGCAAACAAAC
CACCGCTGGTAGCGGTGGTTTTTTTGTTTGCAAGCAGCAGATTACGCGCAGAAAAAAAGGATCTCAAGAA
GATCCTTTGATCTTTTCTACGGGGTCTGACGCTCAGTGGAACGAAAACTCACGTTAAGGGATTTTGGTCA
TGAGATTATCAAAAAGGATCTTCACCTAGATCCTTTTAAATTAAAAATGAAGTTTTAAATCAATCTAAAG
TATATATGAGTAAACTTGGTCTGACAGTTACCAATGCTTAATCAGTGAGGCACCTATCTCAGCGATCTGT
CTATTTCGTTCATCCATAGTTGCATTTAAATTTCCGAACTCTCCAAGGCCCTCGTCGGAAAATCTTCAAA
CCTTTCGTCCGATCCATCTTGCAGGCTACCTCTCGAACGAACTATCGCAAGTCTCTTGGCCGGCCTTGCG
CCTTGGCTATTGCTTGGCAGCGCCTATCGCCAGGTATTACTCCAATCCCGAATATCCGAGATCGGGATCA
CCCGAGAGAAGTTCAACCTACATCCTCAATCCCGATCTATCCGAGATCCGAGGAATATCGAAATCGGGGC
GCGCCTGGCCTCCGCGCCGGGTTTTGGCGCCTCCCGCGGGCGCCCCCCTCGTCACGGCGAGCGCTGCCAC
GTCAGACGAAGGGCGCAGGAGCGTCCTGATCCTTCCGCCCGGACGCTCAGGACAGCGGCCCGCTGCTCAT
AAGACTCGGCCTTAGAACCCCAGTATCAGCAGAAGGACATTTTAGGACGGGACTTGGGTGACTCTAGGGC
ACTGGTTTTCTTTCCAGAGAGCGGAACAGGCGAGGAAAAGTAGTCCCTTCTCGGCGATTCTGCGGAGGGA
TCTCCGTGGGGCGGTGAACGCCGATGATTATATAAGGACGCGCCGGGTGTGGCACAGCTAGTTCCGTCGC
AGCCGGGATTTGGGTCGCGGTTCTTGTTTGTGGATCGCTGTGATCGTCACTTGGTGAGTAGCGGGCTGCT
GGGCTGGCCGGGGCTTTCGTGGCCGCCGGGCCGCTCGGTGGGACGGAAGCGTGTGGAGAGACCGCCAAGG
GCTGTAGTCTGGGTCCGCGAGCAAGGTTGCCCTGAACTGGGGGTTGGGGGGAGCGCAGCAAAATGGCGGC
TGTTCCCGAGTCTTGAATGGAAGACGCTTGTGAGGCGGGCTGTGAGGTCGTTGAAACAAGGTGGGGGGCA
TGGTGGGCGGCAAGAACCCAAGGTCTTGAGCCCTTCGCTAATGCGGGAAAGCTCTTATTCGGGTGAGATG
GGCTGGGCACCATCTGGGGACCCTGACGTGAAGTTTGTCACTGACTGGAGAACTCGGTTTGTCGTCTGTT
GCGGGGGCGGCAGTTATGGCGGTGCCGTTGGGCAGTGCACCCGTACCTTTGGGAGCGCGCGCCCTCGTCG
TGTCGTGACGTCACCCGTTCTGTTGGCTTATAATGCAGGGTGGGGCCACCTGCCGGTAGGTGTGCGGTAG
GCTTTTCTCCGTCGCAGGACGCAGGGTTCGGGCCTAGGGTAGGCTCTCCTGAATCGACAGGCGCCGGACC
TCTGGTGAGGGGAGGGATAAGTGAGGCGTCAGTTTCTTTGGTCGGTTTTATGTACCTATCTTCTTAAGTA
GCTGAAGCTCCGGTTTTGAACTATGCGCTCGGGGTTGGCGAGTGTGTTTTGTGAAGTTTTTTAGGCACCT
TTTGAAATGTAATCATTTGGGTCAATATGTAATTTTCAGTGTTAGACTTGTAAATTGTCCGCTAAATTCT
GGCCGTTTTTGGCTTTTTTGTTAGACAACATGACCGAGTACAAGCCCACGGTGCGCCTCGCCACCCGCGA
CGACGTCCCCAGGGCCGTACGCACCCTCGCCGCCGCGTTCGCCGACTACCCCGCCACGCGCCACACCGTC
GATCCGGACCGCCACATCGAGCGGGTCACCGAGCTGCAAGAACTCTTCCTCACGCGCGTCGGGCTCGACA
TCGGCAAGGTGTGGGTCGCGGACGACGGCGCCGCGGTGGCGGTCTGGACCACGCCGGAGAGCGTCGAAGC
GGGGGCGGTGTTCGCCGAGATCGGCCCGCGCATGGCCGAGTTGAGCGGTTCCCGGCTGGCCGCGCAGCAA
CAGATGGAGGGCCTCCTGGCGCCGCACCGGCCCAAGGAGCCCGCGTGGTTCCTGGCCACCGTCGGCGTCT
CGCCCGACCACCAGGGCAAGGGTCTGGGCAGCGCCGTCGTGCTCCCCGGAGTGGAGGCCGCCGAGCGCGC
CGGGGTGCCCGCCTTCCTGGAGACCTCCGCGCCCCGCAACCTCCCCTTCTACGAGCGGCTCGGCTTCACC
GTCACCGCCGACGTCGAGGTGCCCGAAGGACCGCGCACCTGGTGCATGACCCGCAAGCCCGGTGCCTAGG
CTAGTATGTAAGCCTAGTCTTAGATAATAAAATCGCTATCCATCGAAGATGGATGTGTGTTGGTTTTTTG
TGTGTGTAACGCTAGGCGCGCCTGGTGTACCGAGAACGATCCTCTCAGTGCGAGTCTCGACGATCCATAT
CGTTGCTTGGCAGTCAGCCAGTCGGAATCCAGCTTGGGACCCAGGAAGTCCAATCGTCAGATATTGTACT
CAAGCCTGGTCACGGCAGCGTACCGATCTGTTTAAACCTAGATATTGATAGTCTGATCGGTCAACGTATA
ATCGAGTCCTAGCTTTTGCAAACATCTATCAAGAGACAGGATCAGCAGGAGGCTTTCGCATGAGTATTCA
ACATTTCCGTGTCGCCCTTATTCCCTTTTTTGCGGCATTTTGCCTTCCTGTTTTTGCTCACCCAGAAACG
CTGGTGAAAGTAAAAGATGCTGAAGATCAGTTGGGTGCGCGAGTGGGTTACATCGAACTGGATCTCAACA
GCGGTAAGATCCTTGAGAGTTTTCGCCCCGAAGAACGCTTTCCAATGATGAGCACTTTTAAAGTTCTGCT
ATGTGGCGCGGTATTATCCCGTATTGACGCCGGGCAAGAGCAACTCGGTCGCCGCATACACTATTCTCAG
AATGACTTGGTTGAGTATTCACCAGTCACAGAAAAGCATCTTACGGATGGCATGACAGTAAGAGAATTAT
GCAGTGCTGCCATAACCATGAGTGATAACACTGCGGCCAACTTACTTCTGACAACGATTGGAGGACCGAA
GGAGCTAACCGCTTTTTTGCACAACATGGGGGATCATGTAACTCGCCTTGATCGTTGGGAACCGGAGCTG
AATGAAGCCATACCAAACGACGAGCGTGACACCACGATGCCTGTAGCAATGGCAACAACCTTGCGTAAAC
TATTAACTGGCGAACTACTTACTCTAGCTTCCCGGCAACAGTTGATAGACTGGATGGAGGCGGATAAAGT
TGCAGGACCACTTCTGCGCTCGGCCCTTCCGGCTGGCTGGTTTATTGCTGATAAATCTGGAGCCGGTGAG
CGTGGGTCTCGCGGTATCATTGCAGCACTGGGGCCAGATGGTAAGCCCTCCCGTATCGTAGTTATCTACA
CGACGGGGAGTCAGGCAACTATGGATGAACGAAATAGACAGATCGCTGAGATAGGTGCCTCACTGATTAA
GCATTGGTAACCGATTCTAGGTGCATTGGCGCAGAAAAAAATGCCTGATGCGACGCTGCGCGTCTTATAC
TCCCACATATGCCAGATTCAGCAACGGATACGGCTTCCCCAACTTGCCCACTTCCATACGTGTCCTCCTT
ACCAGAAATTTATCCTTAAGATCGTTTAAACTCGACTCTGGCTCTATCGAATCTCCGTCGTTTCGAGCTT
ACGCGAACAGCCGTGGCGCTCATTTGCTCGTCGGGCATCGAATCTCGTCAGCTATCGTCAGCTTACCTTT
TTGGCAGCGATCGCGGCTCCCGACATCTTGGACCATTAGCTCCACAGGTATCTTCTTCCCTCTAGTGGTC
ATAACAGCAGCTTCAGCTACCTCTCAATTCAAAAAACCCCTCAAGACCCGTTTAGAGGCCCCAAGGGGTT
ATGCTATCAATCGTTGCGTTACACACACAAAAAACCAACACACATCCATCTTCGATGGATAGCGATTTTA
TTATCTAACTGCTGATCGAGTGTAGCCAGATCTAGTAATCAATTACGGGGTCATTAGTTCATAGCCCATA
TATGGAGTTCCGCGTTACATAACTTACGGTAAATGGCCCGCCTGGCTGACCGCCCAACGACCCCCGCCCA
TTGACGTCAATAATGACGTATGTTCCCATAGTAACGCCAATAGGGACTTTCCATTGACGTCAATGGGTGG
AGTATTTACGGTAAACTGCCCACTTGGCAGTACATCAAGTGTATCATATGCCAAGTACGCCCCCTATTGA
CGTCAATGACGGTAAATGGCCCGCCTGGCATTATGCCCAGTACATGACCTTATGGGACTTTCCTACTTGG
CAGTACATCTACGTATTAGTCATCGCTATTACCATGCTGATGCGGTTTTGGCAGTACATCAATGGGCGTG
GATAGCGGTTTGACTCACGGGGATTTCCAAGTCTCCACCCCATTGACGTCAATGGGAGTTTGTTTTGGCA
CCAAAATCAACGGGACTTTCCAAAATGTCGTAACAACTCCGCCCCATTGACGCAAATGGGCGGTAGGCGT
GTACGGTGGGAGGTCTATATAAGCAGAGCTGGTTTAGTGAACCGTCAGATCAGATCTTTGTCGATCCTAC
CATCCACTCGACACACCCGCCAGCGGCCGC
